Addgene plasmid #31039: pNK4
Depositing lab: Adam Bogdanove & Daniel Voytas. Depositing organization: University of Minnesota. Publication: Efficient design and assembly of custom TALEN and other TAL effector-based constructs for DNA targeting. Cermak T, Doyle EL, Christian M, Wang L, Zhang Y, Schmidt C, Baller JA, Somia NV, Bogdanove AJ, Voytas DF. Nucleic Acids Res. 2011 Jul;39(12):e82. doi: 10.1093/nar/gkr218 PubMed 21493687.
Backbone
  Vector backbone: pTC14
  Backbone size w/o insert (bp): 2989
Growth in bacteria
  Bacterial resistance: Tetracycline, 10 μg/mL
  Growth temperature: 37°C
  Growth strain: DH5alpha
  Growth instructions: Top10/LB+antibiotics
  Copy number: High Copy
Gene/Insert
  Gene/Insert name: repeat NK4
  Species: Xanthamonas oryzae
  Insert size (bp): 104
  Cloning method: Restriction Enzyme; 5′ cloning site XbaI (not destroyed); 3′ cloning site XhoI (not destroyed)
  Sequencing primers: 5′ pTC14_F2 (caagcctgattgggagaaaa)
Terms and licenses: Academic/Nonprofit Terms; Industry Terms: Not Available to Industry
Depositor comments: IMPORTANT NOTE!: Restriction digests show that the pNK series of plasmids is actually about 2.5kb, not 3.1kb as the sequence-based map below suggests. All important features are present in the plasmid and the construct should function as reported despite this size discrepancy.
How to cite: pNK4 was a gift from Adam Bogdanove & Daniel Voytas (Addgene plasmid # 31039 ; http://n2t.net/addgene:31039 ; RRID:Addgene_31039)
