[The description below was written by a language model from this plasmid's Addgene catalogue record and pLannotate feature annotations shown in this document.]
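Description:
pNK4 is a small bacterial cloning plasmid built on the pTC14 backbone that serves as a module vector for assembling custom TAL effector and TALEN constructs. Its payload is a single TAL effector repeat, "repeat NK4", of about 104 bp from Xanthomonas oryzae, cloned between XbaI and XhoI sites that both remain intact. By the naming convention of this plasmid series, the name presumably indicates a repeat carrying the NK repeat-variable diresidue and designated for position 4 in an ordered repeat array. The record itself does not spell this out. It also does not describe the flanking sites used for assembly.

The plasmid is propagated in E. coli from a high-copy ColE1/pUC-type origin and selected with tetracycline. Resistance comes from a complete tetracycline efflux gene (TcR) driven by its own tet promoter. The remaining annotated features look like backbone remnants rather than functional parts: short fragments of lacI, of a kanamycin resistance gene and of the RSF origin, a T7 promoter, and the rrnB T1 and T2 transcription terminators. The automated annotation did not flag the TAL repeat itself, so its exact position in the sequence cannot be read from the feature table.

There is no expression cassette for the repeat. The plasmid acts as a donor of one repeat unit, to be combined with other repeat modules to build DNA-binding arrays with chosen target specificity. The depositors caution that restriction digests show the pNK series to be about 2.5 kb rather than the roughly 3.1 kb of the deposited sequence. They state that all important features are present and that the plasmid should work as reported.
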