Features (pLannotate 1.2.2; 10 found; start..end, strand, type, name):
      1..54      -  CDS            lacI (fragment): lac repressor; lacI; The lac repressor binds to the lac operator to inhibit transcription in E. coli. This inhibition can be relieved by adding lactose or isopropyl-β-D-thiogalactopyranoside (IPTG).
     56..180     -  rep_origin     RSF ori (fragment): Plasmids containing the RSF 1030 origin of replication can be propagated in E. coli cells that contain additional plasmids with compatible origins.
    196..224     +  promoter       tet promoter: E. coli promoter for tetracycline efflux protein gene
    272..1462    +  CDS            TcR: tetracycline efflux protein; tet; confers resistance to tetracycline
   1560..1634    +  CDS            KanR (fragment): aminoglycoside phosphotransferase; aphA-3; confers resistance to kanamycin
   1637..1655    -  promoter       T7 promoter: promoter for bacteriophage T7 RNA polymerase
   1948..2536    +  rep_origin     ori: high-copy-number ColE1/pMB1/pBR322/pUC origin of replication
   2719..2811    +  CDS            lacI (fragment): lac repressor; lacI; The lac repressor binds to the lac operator to inhibit transcription in E. coli. This inhibition can be relieved by adding lactose or isopropyl-β-D-thiogalactopyranoside (IPTG).
   2866..2893    -  terminator     rrnB T2 terminator: transcription terminator T2 from the E. coli rrnB gene
   3025..3068    +  terminator     rrnB T1 terminator: Escherichia coli rrnB; transcription terminator T1 from the E. coli rrnB gene
>Addgene plasmid #31039 | pNK4 | depositor full sequence | sequence record 14196 | Author sequence
CTGCATTAATGAATCGGCCAACGCGCGGGGAGAGGCGGTTTGCGTATTGGGCGCTCTTCCGCTTCCTCGC
TCACTGACTCGCTGCGCTCGGTCGTTCGGCTGCGGCGAGCGGTATCAGCTCACTCAAAGGCGGTAATACG
GTTATCCACAGAATCAGGGGATAACGCAGGAAAGAACATGAATTAATTCTCATGTTTGACAGCTTATCAT
CGATTAGCTTTAATGCGGTAGTTTATCACAGTTAAATTGCTAACGCAGTCAGGCACCGTGTATGAAATCT
AACAATGCGCTCATCGTCATCCTCGGCACCGTCACCCTGGATGCTGTAGGCATAGGCTTGGTTATGCCGG
TACTGCCGGGCCTCTTGCGGGATATCGTCCATTCCGACAGCATCGCCAGTCACTATGGCGTGCTGCTAGC
GCTATATGCGTTGATGCAATTTCTATGCGCACCCGTTCTCGGAGCACTGTCCGACCGCTTTGGCCGCCGC
CCAGTCCTGCTCGCTTCGCTACTTGGAGCCACTATCGACTACGCGATCATGGCGACCACACCCGTCCTGT
GGATTCTCTACGCCGGACGCATCGTGGCCGGCATCACCGGCGCCACAGGTGCGGTTGCTGGCGCCTATAT
CGCCGACATCACCGATGGGGAAGATCGGGCTCGCCACTTCGGGCTCATGAGCGCTTGTTTCGGCGTGGGT
ATGGTGGCAGGCCCCGTGGCCGGGGGACTGTTGGGCGCCATCTCCTTACATGCACCATTCCTTGCGGCGG
CGGTGCTCAACGGCCTCAACCTACTACTGGGCTGCTTCCTAATGCAGGAGTCGCATAAGGGAGAGCGCCG
ACCCATGCCCTTGAGAGCCTTCAACCCAGTCAGCTCCTTCCGGTGGGCGCGGGGCATGACTATCGTCGCC
GCACTTATGACTGTCTTCTTTATCATGCAACTCGTAGGACAGGTGCCGGCAGCGCTCTGGGTCATTTTCG
GCGAGGACCGCTTTCGCTGGAGCGCGACGATGATCGGCCTGTCGCTTGCGGTATTCGGAATCTTGCACGC
CCTCGCTCAAGCCTTCGTCACTGGTCCCGCCACCAAACGTTTCGGCGAGAAGCAGGCCATTATCGCCGGC
ATGGCGGCCGACGCGCTGGGCTACGTCTTGCTGGCGTTCGCGACGCGAGGCTGGATGGCCTTCCCCATTA
TGATTCTTCTCGCTTCCGGCGGCATCGGGATGCCCGCGTTGCAGGCCATGCTGTCCAGGCAGGTAGATGA
CGACCATCAGGGACAGCTTCAAGGATCGCTCGCGGCTCTTACCAGCCTAACTTCGATCATTGGACCGCTG
ATCGTCACGGCGATTTATGCCGCCTCGGCGAGCACATGGAACGGGTTGGCATGGATTGTAGGCGCCGCCC
TATACCTTGTCTGCCTCCCCGCGTTGCGTCGCGGTGCATGGAGCCGGGCCACCTCGACCTGAATGGAAGC
CGGCGGCACCTCGCTAACGGATTCACCACTCCAAGAATTGGAGCCAATCAATTCTTGCGGAGAACTGTGA
ATGCGCAAACCAACCCTTGATCGGGGAAGAACAGTATGTCGAGCTATTTTTTGACTTACTGGGGATCAAG
CCTGATTGGGAGAAAATAAAATATCCCCTATAGTGAGTCGTATTACATGGTCATAGCTGTTTCCTGGCAG
CTCTGGCCCGTGTCTCAAAATCTCTGATGTTACATTGCACAAGATAAAAATATATCATCATGCCTCCTCT
AGAGGTCTCGCCAGGACCATGGCCTGACCCCGGACCAAGTGGTGGCTATCGCCAGCAACAAGGGCGGCAA
GCAAGCGCTCGAAACGGTGCAGCGGCTGTTGGAGACCCTCGAGCCACCCATGACCAAAATCCCTTAACGT
GAGTTACGCGTCGTTCCACTGAGCGTCAGACCCCGTAGAAAAGATCAAAGGATCTTCTTGAGATCCTTTT
TTTCTGCGCGTAATCTGCTGCTTGCAAACAAAAAAACCACCGCTACCAGCGGTGGTTTGTTTGCCGGATC
AAGAGCTACCAACTCTTTTTCCGAAGGTAACTGGCTTCAGCAGAGCGCAGATACCAAATACTGTTCTTCT
AGTGTAGCCGTAGTTAGGCCACCACTTCAAGAACTCTGTAGCACCGCCTACATACCTCGCTCTGCTAATC
CTGTTACCAGTGGCTGCTGCCAGTGGCGATAAGTCGTGTCTTACCGGGTTGGACTCAAGACGATAGTTAC
CGGATAAGGCGCAGCGGTCGGGCTGAACGGGGGGTTCGTGCACACAGCCCAGCTTGGAGCGAACGACCTA
CACCGAACTGAGATACCTACAGCGTGAGCTATGAGAAAGCGCCACGCTTCCCGAAGGGAGAAAGGCGGAC
AGGTATCCGGTAAGCGGCAGGGTCGGAACAGGAGAGCGCACGAGGGAGCTTCCAGGGGGAAACGCCTGGT
ATCTTTATAGTCCTGTCGGGTTTCGCCACCTCTGACTTGAGCGTCGATTTTTGTGATGCTCGTCAGGGGG
GCGGAGCCTATGGAAAAACGCCAGCAACGCGGCCTTTTTACGGTTCCTGGCCTTTTGCTGGCCTTTTGCT
CACATGTTCTTTCCTGCGTTATCCCCTGATTCTGTGGATAACCGTATTACCGCCTTTGAGTGAGCTGATA
CCGCTCGCCGCAGCCGAACGACCGAGCGCAGCGAGTCAGTGAGCGAGGAAGCGGAAGAGCGCCCAATACG
CAAACCGCCTCTCCCCGCGCGTTGGCCGATTCATTAATGCAGCTGGCACGACAGGTTTCCCGACTGGAAA
GCGGGCAGTGAGCGCAACGCAATTAATACGCGTACCGCTAGCCAGGAAGAGTTTGTAGAAACGCAAAAAG
GCCATCCGTCAGGATGGCCTTCTGCTTAGTTTGATGCCTGGCAGTTTATGGCGGGCGTCCTGCCCGCCAC
CCTCCGGGCCGTTGCTTCACAACGTTCAAATCCGCTCCCGGCGGATTTGTCCTACTCAGGAGAGCGTTCA
CCGACAAACAACAGATAAAACGAAAGGCCCAGTCTTCCGACTGAGCCTTTCGTTTTATTTGATGCCTGGC
AGTTCCCTACTCTCGCGTT
