>Addgene plasmid #31039 | pNK4 | addgene partial sequence | sequence record 35538 | 31039 with pTC14_F2 (caagcctgattgggagaaaa)
TGGTCATAGCTGTTTCCTGGCAGCTCTGGCCCGTGTCTCAAAATCTCTGATGTTACATTGCACAAGATAA
AAATATATCATCATGCCTCCTCTAGAGGTCTCGCCAGGACCATGGCCTGACCCCGGACCAAGTGGTGGCT
ATCGCCAGCAACAAGGGCGGCAAGCAAGCGCTCGAAACGGTGCAGCGGCTGTTGGAGACCCTCGAGCCAC
CCATGACCAAAATCCCTTAACGTGAGTTACGCGTCGTTCCACTGAGCGTCAGACCCCGTAGAAAAGATCA
AAGGATCTTCTTGAGATCCTTTTTTTCTGCGCGTAATCTGCTGCTTGCAAACAAAAAAACCACCGCTACC
AGCGGTGGTTTGTTTGCCGGATCAAGAGCTACCAACTCTTTTTCCGAAGGTAACTGGCTTCAGCAGAGCG
CAGATACCAAATACTGTTCTTCTAGTGTAGCCGTAGTTAGGCCACCACTTCAAGAACTCTGTAGCACCGC
CTACATACCTCGCTCTGCTAATCCTGTTACCAGTGGCTGCTGCCAGTGGCGATAAGTCGTGTCTTACCGG
GTTGGACTCAAGACGATAGTTACCGGATAAGGCGCAGCGGTCGGGCTGAACGGGGGGTTCGTGCACACAG
CCCAGCTTGGAGCGAACGACCTACACCGAACTGAGATACCTACAGCGTGAGCTATGAGAAAGCGCCACGC
TTCCCGAAGGGAGAAAGGCGGACAGGTATCCGGTAAGCGGCAGGGTCGGAACAG
